Addgene plasmid #98516: BB1_12_pFDH1
Purpose: BB1 with insert: promoter PFDH1
Depositing lab: Brigitte Gasser & Diethard Mattanovich & Michael Sauer. Depositing organization: Universitaet fur Bodenkultur Wien (BOKU-WIEN). Publication: GoldenPiCS: a Golden Gate-derived modular cloning system for applied synthetic biology in the yeast Pichia pastoris. Prielhofer R, Barrero JJ, Steuer S, Gassler T, Zahrl R, Baumann K, Sauer M, Mattanovich D, Gasser B, Marx H. BMC Syst Biol. 2017 Dec 8;11(1):123. doi: 10.1186/s12918-017-0492-3. PubMed 29221460.
Backbone
  Vector backbone: BB1
  Backbone size w/o insert (bp): 1936
  Vector type: Bacterial Expression
Growth in bacteria
  Bacterial resistance: Kanamycin, 50 μg/mL
  Growth temperature: 37°C
  Growth strain: DH10B
  Copy number: High Copy
Gene/Insert
  Gene/Insert name: FDH1 promoter
  Insert size (bp): 1032
  Mutation: Internal BsaI and BpiI sites removed from insert
  Cloning method: Restriction Enzyme; 5′ cloning site BpiI (destroyed during cloning); 3′ cloning site BpiI (destroyed during cloning)
  Sequencing primers: 5′ 5'-GTAAAACGACGGCCAGTT-3' (M13-Fwd); 3′ 5´-CAGGAAACAGCTATGAC-3' (M13-Rev)
Terms and licenses: Academic/Nonprofit Terms; Industry Terms: Not Available to Industry
How to cite: BB1_12_pFDH1 was a gift from Brigitte Gasser & Diethard Mattanovich & Michael Sauer (Addgene plasmid # 98516 ; http://n2t.net/addgene:98516 ; RRID:Addgene_98516)
