[The description below was written by a language model from this plasmid's Addgene catalogue record and the feature table of its GenBank file.]
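Description:
BB1_12_pFDH1 is a level-one part plasmid from GoldenPiCS, a Golden Gate-derived modular cloning system built for synthetic biology in the yeast Pichia pastoris. It is a small circular construct of 2,938 bp made from the BB1 backbone (about 1.9 kb) and is maintained only in E. coli. Although the catalogue lists it as a bacterial expression vector, it works as a storage and donor plasmid for a single regulatory part, not as an expression construct. Propagation relies on a high-copy ColE1/pUC-type origin. Selection uses a kanamycin resistance gene, aph(3')-Ia, which is driven by the cat promoter. That marker cassette is bracketed by the tonB and T7Te transcription terminators, which presumably insulate it from the neighbouring cloning region.

The payload is the FDH1 promoter (PFDH1), a fragment of roughly 1 kb. The feature table does not annotate it, but it should lie in the unannotated interval between the M13 forward and M13 reverse primer sites, which allow the insert to be sequenced from either side. The fragment was cloned through BpiI sites that were destroyed during assembly. Internal BsaI and BpiI sites were removed from the promoter so that it survives later type IIS digestion steps. There is no coding sequence, terminator or yeast marker, so the plasmid is not functional in Pichia by itself. The record does not spell out the downstream steps, but in a system of this kind the promoter module would normally be released and joined with coding-sequence and terminator parts to form expression units. The "12" in the name probably refers to the flanking fusion sites that define the promoter position, though the record does not confirm this.
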