LOCUS       Exported 2938 bp ds-DNA circular SYN 13-MAY-2021
DEFINITION  BB1 with insert: promoter PFDH1.
ACCESSION   .
VERSION     .
KEYWORDS    BB1_12_pFDH1
SOURCE      synthetic DNA construct
  ORGANISM  synthetic DNA construct
REFERENCE   1 (bases 1 to 2938)
  AUTHORS   Prielhofer R, Barrero JJ, Steuer S, Gassler T, Zahrl R, Baumann K,
            Sauer M, Mattanovich D, Gasser B, Marx H
  TITLE     GoldenPiCS: a Golden Gate-derived modular cloning system for applied
            synthetic biology in the yeast Pichia pastoris.
  JOURNAL   BMC Syst Biol. 2017 Dec 8;11(1):123. doi: 10.1186/s12918-017-0492-3.
  PUBMED    29221460
REFERENCE   2 (bases 1 to 2938)
  AUTHORS   .
  TITLE     Direct Submission
  JOURNAL   Exported May 13, 2021 from SnapGene Server 1.1.58
            http://www.snapgene.com
FEATURES             Location/Qualifiers
     source          1..2938
                     /organism="synthetic DNA construct"
                     /mol_type="other DNA"
     primer_bind     1..17
                     /label=M13 fwd
                     /note="common sequencing primer, one of multiple similar
                     variants"
     primer_bind     complement(1234..1250)
                     /label=M13 rev
                     /note="common sequencing primer, one of multiple similar
                     variants"
     primer_bind     complement(1234..1250)
                     /label=M13 Reverse
                     /note="In lacZ gene. Also called M13-rev"
     terminator      1298..1329
                     /label=tonB terminator
                     /note="bidirectional E. coli tonB-P14 transcription
                     terminator"
     promoter        1330..1432
                     /label=cat promoter
                     /note="promoter of the E. coli cat gene encoding
                     chloramphenicol acetyltransferase"
     CDS             1433..2248
                     /codon_start=1
                     /gene="aph(3')-Ia"
                     /product="aminoglycoside phosphotransferase"
                     /label=KanR
                     /note="confers resistance to kanamycin in bacteria or G418
                     (Geneticin(R)) in eukaryotes"
                     /translation="MSHIQRETSCLKPRLNSNMDADLYGYKWARDNVGQSGATIYRLYG
                     KPDAPELFLKHGKGSVANDVTDEMVRLNWLTEFMPLPTIKHFIRTPDDAWLLTTAIPGK
                     TAFQVLEEYPDSGENIVDALAVFLRRLHSIPVCNCPFNGDRVFRLAQAQSRMNNGLVGA
                     SDFDDERNGWPVEQVWKEMHKLLPFSPDSVVTHGDFSLDNLIFDEGKLIGCIDVGRVGI
                     ADRYQDLAILWNCLGEFSPSLQKRLFQKYGIDNPDMNKLQFHLMLDEFF"
     primer_bind     complement(1506..1525)
                     /label=Kan-R
                     /note="Kanamycin resistance gene, reverse primer"
     terminator      2272..2299
                     /label=T7Te terminator
                     /note="phage T7 early transcription terminator"
     rep_origin      complement(2311..2898)
                     /direction=LEFT
                     /label=ori
                     /note="high-copy-number ColE1/pMB1/pBR322/pUC origin of
                     replication"
     primer_bind     complement(2391..2410)
                     /label=pBR322ori-F
                     /note="pBR322 origin, forward primer"
     primer_bind     2938..17
                     /label=M13 Forward
                     /note="In lacZ gene. Also called M13-F20 or M13 (-21)
                     Forward"
ORIGIN
        1 gtaaaacgac ggccagttta tctagtcagc ttgattctag ctgatcgtgg accggaaggt
       61 gagccagtga gttgattgca gtccagttac gctggagtct gaggctcgtc ctgaatgata
      121 tgcggcctcg aattcgaaga cgcggagaaa tggcagaagg atcagcctgg acgaagcaac
      181 cagttccaac tgctaagtaa agaagatgct agacgaagga gacttcagag gtgaaaagtt
      241 tgcaagaaga gagctgcggg aaataaattt tcaatttaag gacttgagtg cgtccatatt
      301 cgtgtacgtg tccaactgtt ttccattacc taagaaaaac ataaagatta aaaagataaa
      361 cccaatcggg aaactttagc gtgccgtttc ggattccgaa aaacttttgg agcgccagat
      421 gactatggaa agaggagtgt accaaaatgg caagtcgggg gctactcacc ggatagccaa
      481 tacattctct aggaaccagg gatgaatcca ggtttttgtt gtcacggtag gtcaagcatt
      541 cacttcttag gaatatctcg ttgaaagcta cttgaaatcc cattgggtgc ggaaccagct
      601 tctaattaaa tagttcgatg atgttctcta agtgggactc tacggctcaa acttctacac
      661 agcatcatct tagtagtccc ttcccaaaac accattctag gtttcggaac gtaacgaaac
      721 aatgttcctc tcttcacatt gggccgttac tctagccttc cgaagaacca ataaaaggga
      781 ccggctgaaa cgggtgtgga aactcctgtc cagtttatgg caaaggctac agaaatccca
      841 atcttgtcgg gatgttgctc ctcccaaacg ccatattgta ctgcagttgg tgcgcatttt
      901 agggaaaatt taccccagat gtcctgattt tcgagggcta cccccaactc cctgtgctta
      961 tacttagtct aattctattc agtgtgctga cctacacgta atgatgtcgt aacccagtta
     1021 aatggccgaa aaactattta agtaagttta tttctcctcc agatgagact ctccttcttt
     1081 tctccgctag ttatcaaact ataaacctat tttacctcaa atacctccaa catcacccac
     1141 ttaaacacat ggcgtcttcg aattcgcgcg tgatcttacg gcattatacg tatgatcggt
     1201 ccacgatcag ctagattatc tagtcagctt gatgtcatag ctgtttcctg aggctcaata
     1261 ctgaccattt aaatcatacc tgacctccat agcagaaagt caaaagcctc cgaccggagg
     1321 cttttgactt gatcggcacg taagaggttc caactttcac cataatgaaa taagatcact
     1381 accgggcgta ttttttgagt tatcgagatt ttcaggagct aaggaagcta aaatgagcca
     1441 tattcaacgg gaaacgtctt gcttgaagcc gcgattaaat tccaacatgg atgctgattt
     1501 atatgggtat aaatgggctc gcgataatgt cgggcaatca ggtgcgacaa tctatcgatt
     1561 gtatgggaag cccgatgcgc cagagttgtt tctgaaacat ggcaaaggta gcgttgccaa
     1621 tgatgttaca gatgagatgg tcaggctaaa ctggctgacg gaatttatgc ctcttccgac
     1681 catcaagcat tttatccgta ctcctgatga tgcatggtta ctcaccactg cgatcccagg
     1741 gaaaacagca ttccaggtat tagaagaata tcctgattca ggtgaaaata ttgttgatgc
     1801 gctggcagtg ttcctgcgcc ggttgcattc gattcctgtt tgtaattgtc cttttaacgg
     1861 cgatcgcgta tttcgtctcg ctcaggcgca atcacgaatg aataacggtt tggttggtgc
     1921 gagtgatttt gatgacgagc gtaatggctg gcctgttgaa caagtctgga aagaaatgca
     1981 taaactcttg ccattctcac cggattcagt cgtcactcat ggtgatttct cacttgataa
     2041 ccttattttt gacgagggga aattaatagg ttgtattgat gttggacgag tcggaatcgc
     2101 agaccgatac caggatcttg ccatcctatg gaactgcctc ggtgagtttt ctccttcatt
     2161 acagaaacgg ctttttcaaa aatatggtat tgataatcct gatatgaata aattgcagtt
     2221 tcacttgatg ctcgatgagt ttttctaatg aggacctaaa tgtaatcacc tggctcacct
     2281 tcgggtgggc ctttctgcgt tgctggcgtt tttccatagg ctccgccccc ctgacgagca
     2341 tcacaaaaat cgatgctcaa gtcagaggtg gcgaaacccg acaggactat aaagatacca
     2401 ggcgtttccc cctggaagct ccctcgtgcg ctctcctgtt ccgaccctgc cgcttaccgg
     2461 atacctgtcc gcctttctcc cttcgggaag cgtggcgctt tctcatagct cacgctgtag
     2521 gtatctcagt tcggtgtagg tcgttcgctc caagctgggc tgtgtgcacg aaccccccgt
     2581 tcagcccgac cgctgcgcct tatccggtaa ctatcgtctt gagtccaacc cggtaagaca
     2641 cgacttatcg ccactggcag cagccactgg taacaggatt agcagagcga ggtatgtagg
     2701 cggtgctaca gagttcttga agtggtggcc taactacggc tacactagaa gaacagtatt
     2761 tggtatctgc gctctgctga agccagttac ctcggaaaaa gagttggtag ctcttgatcc
     2821 ggcaaacaaa ccaccgctgg tagcggtggt ttttttgttt gcaagcagca gattacgcgc
     2881 agaaaaaaag gatctcaaga agatcctttg attttctacc gaagaaaggc ccacccgt
//
